Addgene plasmid #82957: pDONR223_STC2_WT_V5
Purpose: Gateway Donor vector containing STC2, used as an over expression control for gene expression analysis. Part of the Target Accelerator Plasmid Collection.
Depositing lab: Jesse Boehm & Matthew Meyerson & David Root. Depositing organization: Broad Institute. Publication: High-throughput Phenotyping of Lung Cancer Somatic Mutations. Berger AH, Brooks AN, Wu X, Shrestha Y, Chouinard C, Piccioni F, Bagul M, Kamburov A, Imielinski M, Hogstrom L, Zhu C, Yang X, Pantel S, Sakai R, Watson J, Kaplan N, Campbell JD, Singh S, Root DE, Narayan R, Natoli T, Lahr DL, Tirosh I, Tamayo P, Getz G, Wong B, Doench J, Subramanian A, Golub TR, Meyerson M, Boehm JS. Cancer Cell. 2016 Aug 8;30(2):214-28. doi: 10.1016/j.ccell.2016.06.022. Epub 2016 Jul 28. PubMed 27478040.
Backbone
  Vector backbone: pDONR223
  Backbone manufacturer: Invitrogen
  Vector type: Gateway Entry vector
Growth in bacteria
  Bacterial resistance: Spectinomycin, 50 μg/mL
  Growth temperature: 37°C
  Growth strain: DH5alpha
  Copy number: High Copy
Gene/Insert
  Gene/Insert name: STC2
  Species: H. sapiens (human)
  GenBank ID: NM_003714
  Entrez Gene: STC2 (a.k.a. STC-2, STCRP)
  Promoter: None
  Cloning method: Gateway Cloning
  Sequencing primers: 5′ M13pUC-fwd; 3′ M13-Rev
Terms and licenses: Academic/Nonprofit Terms; Industry Terms: Not Available to Industry
Depositor comments: Open state: NO stop codon immediately follows insert
How to cite: pDONR223_STC2_WT_V5 was a gift from Jesse Boehm & Matthew Meyerson & David Root (Addgene plasmid # 82957 ; http://n2t.net/addgene:82957 ; RRID:Addgene_82957)
