[The description below was written by a language model from this plasmid's Addgene catalogue record and the feature table of its GenBank file.]
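Description:
pDONR223_STC2_WT_V5 is a 3,696 bp Gateway entry clone built on the Invitrogen pDONR223 backbone and carrying the wild-type human STC2 (stanniocalcin 2) open reading frame. It is a bacterial propagation plasmid, not an expression vector. It replicates in E. coli from a high-copy ColE1/pUC-type origin and is selected with spectinomycin through the aadA (SmR) aminoglycoside adenylyltransferase gene, which also confers streptomycin resistance. The rrnB T1 and T2 transcription terminators sit upstream of the cloning region and help insulate the insert from read-through transcription originating in the backbone.

The STC2 insert is not annotated as its own feature in the table, but it occupies the interval between the attL1 and attL2 sites, which are the substrates for LR Clonase. These sites let the ORF be moved directionally and in frame into any attR-containing destination vector. No promoter drives the insert in this plasmid. The only promoter annotated is a T7 promoter just outside attL2, and it is oriented back toward the insert. M13 forward and reverse primer sites flank the cassette for sequence verification. The clone is in the "open" configuration, with no stop codon immediately after the insert, so the ORF can read through into a C-terminal tag supplied by the destination vector. The "V5" in the name probably refers to this intended fusion, since no V5 tag is annotated in the entry clone itself. The plasmid belongs to the Target Accelerator Plasmid Collection and serves as an overexpression control for gene-expression profiling in a high-throughput study of lung cancer somatic mutations.
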