LOCUS       Exported 3696 bp ds-DNA circular SYN 12-MAY-2021
DEFINITION  Gateway Donor vector containing STC2, used as an over expression
            control for gene expression analysis. Part of the Target Accelerator
            Plasmid Collection..
ACCESSION   .
VERSION     .
KEYWORDS    pDONR223_STC2_WT_V5
SOURCE      synthetic DNA construct
  ORGANISM  synthetic DNA construct
REFERENCE   1 (bases 1 to 3696)
  AUTHORS   Berger AH, Brooks AN, Wu X, Shrestha Y, Chouinard C, Piccioni F,
            Bagul M, Kamburov A, Imielinski M, Hogstrom L, Zhu C, Yang X, Pantel
            S, Sakai R, Watson J, Kaplan N, Campbell JD, Singh S, Root DE,
            Narayan R, Natoli T, Lahr DL, Tirosh I, Tamayo P, Getz G, Wong B,
            Doench J, Subramanian A, Golub TR, Meyerson M, Boehm JS
  TITLE     High-throughput Phenotyping of Lung Cancer Somatic Mutations.
  JOURNAL   Cancer Cell. 2016 Aug 8;30(2):214-28. doi:
            10.1016/j.ccell.2016.06.022. Epub 2016 Jul 28.
  PUBMED    27478040
REFERENCE   2 (bases 1 to 3696)
  AUTHORS   .
  TITLE     Direct Submission
  JOURNAL   Exported May 12, 2021 from SnapGene Server 1.1.58
            http://www.snapgene.com
FEATURES             Location/Qualifiers
     source          1..3696
                     /organism="synthetic DNA construct"
                     /mol_type="other DNA"
     primer_bind     43..65
                     /label=M13/pUC Forward
                     /note="In lacZ gene"
     primer_bind     57..74
                     /label=M13 Forward
                     /note="In lacZ gene. Also called M13-F20 or M13 (-21)
                     Forward"
     primer_bind     58..74
                     /label=M13 fwd
                     /note="common sequencing primer, one of multiple similar
                     variants"
     protein_bind    90..189
                     /gene="mutant version of attL"
                     /label=attL1
                     /bound_moiety="LR Clonase(TM)"
                     /note="recombination site for the Gateway(R) LR reaction"
     protein_bind    complement(1096..1195)
                     /gene="mutant version of attL"
                     /label=attL2
                     /bound_moiety="LR Clonase(TM)"
                     /note="recombination site for the Gateway(R) LR reaction"
     primer_bind     complement(1212..1231)
                     /label=T7
                     /note="T7 promoter, forward primer"
     promoter        complement(1213..1231)
                     /label=T7 promoter
                     /note="promoter for bacteriophage T7 RNA polymerase"
     primer_bind     complement(1236..1252)
                     /label=M13 rev
                     /note="common sequencing primer, one of multiple similar
                     variants"
     primer_bind     complement(1236..1252)
                     /label=M13 Reverse
                     /note="In lacZ gene. Also called M13-rev"
     CDS             1683..2474
                     /codon_start=1
                     /gene="aadA"
                     /product="aminoglycoside adenylyltransferase (Murphy,
                     1985)"
                     /label=SmR
                     /note="confers resistance to spectinomycin and
                     streptomycin"
                     /translation="MREAVIAEVSTQLSEVVGVIERHLEPTLLAVHLYGSAVDGGLKPH
                     SDIDLLVTVTVRLDETTRRALINDLLETSASPGESEILRAVEVTIVVHDDIIPWRYPAK
                     RELQFGEWQRNDILAGIFEPATIDIDLAILLTKAREHSVALVGPAAEELFDPVPEQDLF
                     EALNETLTLWNSPPDWAGDERNVVLTLSRIWYSAVTGKIAPKDVAADWAMERLPAQYQP
                     VILEARQAYLGQEEDRLASRADQLEEFVHYVKGEITKVVGK"
     rep_origin      2567..3155
                     /direction=RIGHT
                     /label=ori
                     /note="high-copy-number ColE1/pMB1/pBR322/pUC origin of
                     replication"
     primer_bind     3056..3075
                     /label=pBR322ori-F
                     /note="pBR322 origin, forward primer"
     primer_bind     3309..3326
                     /label=L4440
                     /note="L4440 vector, forward primer"
     terminator      3485..3512
                     /label=rrnB T2 terminator
                     /note="transcription terminator T2 from the E. coli rrnB
                     gene"
     terminator      3604..3690
                     /gene="Escherichia coli rrnB"
                     /label=rrnB T1 terminator
                     /note="transcription terminator T1 from the E. coli rrnB
                     gene"
ORIGIN
        1 ggcagttccc tactctcgcg ttaacgctag catggatgtt ttcccagtca cgacgttgta
       61 aaacgacggc cagtcttaag ctcgggcccc aaataatgat tttattttga ctgatagtga
      121 cctgttcgtt gcaacaaatt gatgagcaat gcttttttat aatgccaact ttgtacaaaa
      181 aagttggcat gtgtgccgag cggctgggcc agttcatgac cctggctttg gtgttggcca
      241 cctttgaccc ggcgcggggg accgacgcca ccaacccacc cgagggtccc caagacagga
      301 gctcccagca gaaaggccgc ctgtccctgc agaatacagc ggagatccag cactgtttgg
      361 tcaacgctgg cgatgtgggg tgtggcgtgt ttgaatgttt cgagaacaac tcttgtgaga
      421 ttcggggctt acatgggatt tgcatgactt ttctgcacaa cgctggaaaa tttgatgccc
      481 agggcaagtc attcatcaaa gacgccttga aatgtaaggc ccacgctctg cggcacaggt
      541 tcggctgcat aagccggaag tgcccggcca tcagggaaat ggtgtcccag ttgcagcggg
      601 aatgctacct caagcacgac ctgtgcgcgg ctgcccagga gaacacccgg gtgatagtgg
      661 agatgatcca tttcaaggac ttgctgctgc acgaacccta cgtggacctc gtgaacttgc
      721 tgctgacctg tggggaggag gtgaaggagg ccatcaccca cagcgtgcag gttcagtgtg
      781 agcagaactg gggaagcctg tgctccatct tgagcttctg cacctcggcc atccagaagc
      841 ctcccacggc gccccccgag cgccagcccc aggtggacag aaccaagctc tccagggccc
      901 accacgggga agcaggacat cacctcccag agcccagcag tagggagact ggccgaggtg
      961 ccaagggtga gcgaggtagc aagagccacc caaacgccca tgcccgaggc agagtcgggg
     1021 gccttggggc tcagggacct tccggaagca gcgagtggga agacgaacag tctgagtatt
     1081 ctgatatccg gaggtgccca actttcttgt acaaagttgg cattataaga aagcattgct
     1141 tatcaatttg ttgcaacgaa caggtcacta tcagtcaaaa taaaatcatt atttgccatc
     1201 cagctgatat cccctatagt gagtcgtatt acatggtcat agctgtttcc tggcagctct
     1261 ggcccgtgtc tcaaaatctc tgatgttaca ttgcacaaga taaaaatata tcatcatgcc
     1321 tcctctagac cagccaggac agaaatgcct cgacttcgct gctacccaag gttgccgggt
     1381 gacgcacacc gtggaaacgg atgaaggcac gaacccagtg gacataagcc tgttcggttc
     1441 gtaagctgta atgcaagtag cgtatgcgct cacgcaactg gtccagaacc ttgaccgaac
     1501 gcagcggtgg taacggcgca gtggcggttt tcatggcttg ttatgactgt ttttttgggg
     1561 tacagtctat gcctcgggca tccaagcagc aagcgcgtta cgccgtgggt cgatgtttga
     1621 tgttatggag cagcaacgat gttacgcagc agggcagtcg ccctaaaaca aagttaaaca
     1681 ttatgaggga agcggtgatc gccgaagtat cgactcaact atcagaggta gttggcgtca
     1741 tcgagcgcca tctcgaaccg acgttgctgg ccgtacattt gtacggctcc gcagtggatg
     1801 gcggcctgaa gccacacagt gatattgatt tgctggttac ggtgaccgta aggcttgatg
     1861 aaacaacgcg gcgagctttg atcaacgacc ttttggaaac ttcggcttcc cctggagaga
     1921 gcgagattct ccgcgctgta gaagtcacca ttgttgtgca cgacgacatc attccgtggc
     1981 gttatccagc taagcgcgaa ctgcaatttg gagaatggca gcgcaatgac attcttgcag
     2041 gtatcttcga gccagccacg atcgacattg atctggctat cttgctgaca aaagcaagag
     2101 aacatagcgt tgccttggta ggtccagcgg cggaggaact ctttgatccg gttcctgaac
     2161 aggatctatt tgaggcgcta aatgaaacct taacgctatg gaactcgccg cccgactggg
     2221 ctggcgatga gcgaaatgta gtgcttacgt tgtcccgcat ttggtacagc gcagtaaccg
     2281 gcaaaatcgc gccgaaggat gtcgctgccg actgggcaat ggagcgcctg ccggcccagt
     2341 atcagcccgt catacttgaa gctagacagg cttatcttgg acaagaagaa gatcgcttgg
     2401 cctcgcgcgc agatcagttg gaagaatttg tccactacgt gaaaggcgag atcaccaagg
     2461 tagtcggcaa ataaccctcg agccacccat gaccaaaatc ccttaacgtg agttacgcgt
     2521 cgttccactg agcgtcagac cccgtagaaa agatcaaagg atcttcttga gatccttttt
     2581 ttctgcgcgt aatctgctgc ttgcaaacaa aaaaaccacc gctaccagcg gtggtttgtt
     2641 tgccggatca agagctacca actctttttc cgaaggtaac tggcttcagc agagcgcaga
     2701 taccaaatac tgttcttcta gtgtagccgt agttaggcca ccacttcaag aactctgtag
     2761 caccgcctac atacctcgct ctgctaatcc tgttaccagt ggctgctgcc agtggcgata
     2821 agtcgtgtct taccgggttg gactcaagac gatagttacc ggataaggcg cagcggtcgg
     2881 gctgaacggg gggttcgtgc acacagccca gcttggagcg aacgacctac accgaactga
     2941 gatacctaca gcgtgagcta tgagaaagcg ccacgcttcc cgaagggaga aaggcggaca
     3001 ggtatccggt aagcggcagg gtcggaacag gagagcgcac gagggagctt ccagggggaa
     3061 acgcctggta tctttatagt cctgtcgggt ttcgccacct ctgacttgag cgtcgatttt
     3121 tgtgatgctc gtcagggggg cggagcctat ggaaaaacgc cagcaacgcg gcctttttac
     3181 ggttcctggc cttttgctgg ccttttgctc acatgttctt tcctgcgtta tcccctgatt
     3241 ctgtggataa ccgtattacc gcctttgagt gagctgatac cgctcgccgc agccgaacga
     3301 ccgagcgcag cgagtcagtg agcgaggaag cggaagagcg cccaatacgc aaaccgcctc
     3361 tccccgcgcg ttggccgatt cattaatgca gctggcacga caggtttccc gactggaaag
     3421 cgggcagtga gcgcaacgca attaatacgc gtaccgctag ccaggaagag tttgtagaaa
     3481 cgcaaaaagg ccatccgtca ggatggcctt ctgcttagtt tgatgcctgg cagtttatgg
     3541 cgggcgtcct gcccgccacc ctccgggccg ttgcttcaca acgttcaaat ccgctcccgg
     3601 cggatttgtc ctactcagga gagcgttcac cgacaaacaa cagataaaac gaaaggccca
     3661 gtcttccgac tgagcctttc gttttatttg atgcct
//
