>Addgene plasmid #82957 | pDONR223_STC2_WT_V5 | depositor partial sequence | sequence record 162649 | Insert sequence
ATGTGTGCCGAGCGGCTGGGCCAGTTCATGACCCTGGCTTTGGTGTTGGCCACCTTTGACCCGGCGCGGG
GGACCGACGCCACCAACCCACCCGAGGGTCCCCAAGACAGGAGCTCCCAGCAGAAAGGCCGCCTGTCCCT
GCAGAATACAGCGGAGATCCAGCACTGTTTGGTCAACGCTGGCGATGTGGGGTGTGGCGTGTTTGAATGT
TTCGAGAACAACTCTTGTGAGATTCGGGGCTTACATGGGATTTGCATGACTTTTCTGCACAACGCTGGAA
AATTTGATGCCCAGGGCAAGTCATTCATCAAAGACGCCTTGAAATGTAAGGCCCACGCTCTGCGGCACAG
GTTCGGCTGCATAAGCCGGAAGTGCCCGGCCATCAGGGAAATGGTGTCCCAGTTGCAGCGGGAATGCTAC
CTCAAGCACGACCTGTGCGCGGCTGCCCAGGAGAACACCCGGGTGATAGTGGAGATGATCCATTTCAAGG
ACTTGCTGCTGCACGAACCCTACGTGGACCTCGTGAACTTGCTGCTGACCTGTGGGGAGGAGGTGAAGGA
GGCCATCACCCACAGCGTGCAGGTTCAGTGTGAGCAGAACTGGGGAAGCCTGTGCTCCATCTTGAGCTTC
TGCACCTCGGCCATCCAGAAGCCTCCCACGGCGCCCCCCGAGCGCCAGCCCCAGGTGGACAGAACCAAGC
TCTCCAGGGCCCACCACGGGGAAGCAGGACATCACCTCCCAGAGCCCAGCAGTAGGGAGACTGGCCGAGG
TGCCAAGGGTGAGCGAGGTAGCAAGAGCCACCCAAACGCCCATGCCCGAGGCAGAGTCGGGGGCCTTGGG
GCTCAGGGACCTTCCGGAAGCAGCGAGTGGGAAGACGAACAGTCTGAGTATTCTGATATCCGGAGG
